Addgene plasmid #170605: p663-UBC-miniTurbo-V5-RPS6KL1_IDG-K
Purpose: Gateway destination clone of RPS6KL1 (human) tagged with N-terminal miniTurbo-V5 for generating protein-proximity networks using proximity-dependent biotinylation proteomics
Depositing lab: Ben Major. Depositing organization: Washington University in Saint Louis.
Backbone
  Vector backbone: pDest663
  Backbone manufacturer: PEL
  Backbone size w/o insert (bp): 9019
  Vector type: Mammalian Expression, Lentiviral ; Gateway Destination
  Selectable markers: Puromycin
Growth in bacteria
  Bacterial resistance: Ampicillin, 100 μg/mL
  Growth temperature: 30°C
  Growth strain: NEB Stable
  Copy number: Low Copy
Gene/Insert
  Gene/Insert name: miniTurbo-V5-RPS6KL1 (alt name: miniTurbo-V5)
  Species: H. sapiens (human)
  Entrez Gene: RPS6KL1 (a.k.a. RSKL2)
  Promoter: Ubiquitin
  Tag / fusion protein: miniTurbo-V5 (N terminal on insert)
  Cloning method: Gateway Cloning
  Sequencing primers: 5′ TGAAGCTCCGGTTTTGAACT; 3′ AATAGACCCGTGAAGCTGATC
Terms and licenses: Academic/Nonprofit Terms; Industry Terms: Not Available to Industry
Depositor comments: These plasmids were generated as part of the Illuminating the Druggable Genome (IDG) program sponsored by the NIH Common Fund. The goal of this program is to identify, gather, and distribute information and resources for proteins that currently are not well-studied yet belong to commonly drug-targeted protein families: protein kinases, non-olfactory G-protein coupled receptors (GPCRs), and ion channels. The IDG program is designed to develop fundamental research tools for understudied proteins, elucidate their function, and disseminate the IDG-related resources and data to the greater scientific community. These lentiviral gateway destination plasmids were generated, as part of the Kinase-Data and Resource Generating Center (DRGC), using the single fragment or multisite gateway cloning technology. They were used for generating proteomics-based protein-interaction and protein-proximity networks that can be accessed through the kinase-DRGC website https://darkkinome.org/. Each plasmid has either an N- or C-terminal fusion protein (Flag/ V5/V5-miniTurbo/V5-TurboID/miniTurbo-V5/TurboID-V5) tagged understudied kinase driven under either a CMV or Ubiquitin (UBC) promoter. All inserts in the pENTR plasmids used to generate the deposited destination plasmids were end-sequenced and insert size validated prior to multi-site gateway cloning. The combined insert size of the single fragment or three fragment destination plasmids were confirmed by restriction digestion (BsrGI, and EcoRV for pDest667; BsrGI, EcoRV, and BstZ17I for pDest663; and BsrGI for pHAGE) and all plasmids were partially sequenced to ensure in-frame ORFs and fusion tags.
How to cite: p663-UBC-miniTurbo-V5-RPS6KL1_IDG-K was a gift from Ben Major (Addgene plasmid # 170605 ; http://n2t.net/addgene:170605 ; RRID:Addgene_170605)
