[The description below was written by a language model from this plasmid's Addgene catalogue record and pLannotate feature annotations shown in this document.]
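Description:
p663-UBC-miniTurbo-V5-RPS6KL1_IDG-K is a lentiviral mammalian expression plasmid built on the pDest663 Gateway destination backbone. It carries the understudied human kinase RPS6KL1 (also called RSKL2) fused at its N-terminus to the miniTurbo biotin ligase and a V5 epitope. In bacteria it is maintained through a ColE1/pUC-type origin with ampicillin resistance. The catalogue lists it as low copy, and an f1 origin is also present. The viral portion has the layout of a third-generation transfer vector. An RSV promoter drives a truncated HIV-1 5' LTR, followed by the Ψ packaging signal with a gag fragment, the RRE for Rev-dependent export of the genomic RNA, and the cPPT/CTS. A second truncated LTR closes the provirus, followed by an SV40 polyadenylation signal and SV40 origin.

The payload was assembled by multisite Gateway recombination, which leaves attB scars between the modules. The human ubiquitin C promoter lies between attB4 and attB5, miniTurbo follows, and the RPS6KL1 open reading frame sits between attB1 and attB2. The V5 tag is not annotated separately but presumably occupies the short gap between miniTurbo and attB1. The automated annotation matched the kinase to the mouse Rps6kl1 protein entry, whereas the catalogue states the insert is human. A WPRE downstream enhances transcript expression, and a mouse PGK promoter drives puromycin N-acetyltransferase for selecting transduced cells.

The construct was made within a programme on poorly characterised druggable proteins. It is intended for proximity-dependent biotinylation proteomics, in which miniTurbo biotinylates proteins near the tagged kinase so they can be captured and identified to map its proximity network.
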