Features (pLannotate 1.2.2; 32 found; start..end, strand, type, name):
    667..804     +  CDS            nef (fragment): NEF_HV1LA - Experimental evidence at protein level: Swiss-Prot protein existence level 1. Extracellular Nef protein targets CD4(+) T-lymphocytes for apoptosis by interacting with CXCR4 surface receptors. From Human immunodeficiency virus type 1 group M subtype B (isolate Lai) (HIV-1).
    790..970     +  LTR            5' LTR (truncated): truncated 5' long terminal repeat (LTR) from HIV-1
   1042..1163    +  polyA_signal   SV40 poly(A) signal: SV40 polyadenylation signal
   1203..1338    +  rep_origin     SV40 ori: SV40 origin of replication
   1359..1377    -  promoter       T7 promoter: promoter for bacteriophage T7 RNA polymerase
   1385..1540    +  CDS            lacZα (fragment): LacZα fragment of β-galactosidase; lacZ fragment
   1545..1973    +  rep_origin     f1 ori (sequence partly withheld): f1 bacteriophage origin of replication; arrow indicates direction of (+) strand synthesis
   2026..2130    +  promoter       AmpR promoter: bla
   2131..2991    +  CDS            AmpR: β-lactamase; bla; confers resistance to ampicillin, carbenicillin, and related antibiotics
   3162..3750    +  rep_origin     ori: high-copy-number ColE1/pMB1/pBR322/pUC origin of replication
   3933..4025    +  CDS            lacI (fragment): lac repressor; lacI; The lac repressor binds to the lac operator to inhibit transcription in E. coli. This inhibition can be relieved by adding lactose or isopropyl-β-D-thiogalactopyranoside (IPTG).
   4038..4059    +  protein_bind   CAP binding site: CAP binding activates transcription in the presence of cAMP. E. coli catabolite activator protein
   4074..4104    +  promoter       lac promoter: promoter for the E. coli lac operon
   4108..4130    +  protein_bind   lac operator (fragment): The lac repressor binds to the lac operator to inhibit transcription in E. coli. This inhibition can be relieved by adding lactose or isopropyl-β-D-thiogalactopyranoside (IPTG). lac repressor encoded by lacI
   4173..4191    +  promoter       T3 promoter: promoter for bacteriophage T3 RNA polymerase
   4219..4445    +  promoter       RSV promoter: Rous sarcoma virus enhancer/promoter
   4446..4626    +  LTR            5' LTR (truncated): truncated 5' long terminal repeat (LTR) from HIV-1
   4673..4798    +  misc_feature   HIV-1 Ψ: packaging signal of human immunodeficiency virus type 1
   4782..5145    +  CDS            HIV-1 gag (fragment): gag protein from human immunodeficiency virus 1; gag
   5291..5524    +  misc_feature   RRE: The Rev response element (RRE) of HIV-1 allows for Rev-dependent mRNA export from the nucleus to the cytoplasm.
   5901..6001    +  CDS            Rev (fragment): human immunodeficiency virus 1 (HIV-1) Rev protein; rev; enhances nuclear export of unspliced and incompletely spliced viral mRNAs
   6020..6136    +  misc_feature   cPPT/CTS: central polypurine tract and central termination sequence of HIV-1
   6170..6190    +  protein_bind   attB4: mutant version of attB; core recombination site for the Gateway® BP reaction BP Clonase™
   6190..7401    +  promoter       UbC promoter: human ubiquitin C promoter
   7405..7423    -  protein_bind   attB5 (fragment): mutant version of attB; core recombination site for the Gateway® BP reaction BP Clonase™
   7438..8208    +  CDS            miniTurbo: N-terminally truncated mutant of the E. coli biotin ligase BioID engineered for improved catalytic efficiency (Branon et al., 2018)
   8257..8281    +  protein_bind   attB1: mutant version of attB; recombination site for the Gateway® BP reaction BP Clonase™
   8287..9840    +  CDS            Rps6kl1: RPKL1_MOUSE - Experimental evidence at protein level: Swiss-Prot protein existence level 1. From Mus musculus (Mouse).
   9914..9938    -  protein_bind   attB2: mutant version of attB; recombination site for the Gateway® BP reaction BP Clonase™
   9968..10556   +  misc_feature   WPRE: woodchuck hepatitis virus posttranscriptional regulatory element
  10570..11069   +  promoter       PGK promoter: mouse phosphoglycerate kinase 1 promoter
  11090..599     +  CDS            PuroR (across the origin): puromycin N-acetyltransferase; pac from Streptomyces alboniger; confers resistance to puromycin
>Addgene plasmid #170605 | p663-UBC-miniTurbo-V5-RPS6KL1_IDG-K | addgene full sequence | sequence record 335810 | Addgene NGS Result
TGACCGAGTACAAGCCCACGGTGCGCCTCGCCACCCGCGACGACGTCCCCAGGGCCGTACGCACCCTCGC
CGCCGCGTTCGCCGACTACCCCGCCACGCGCCACACCGTCGATCCGGACCGCCACATCGAGCGGGTCACC
GAGCTGCAAGAACTCTTCCTCACGCGCGTCGGGCTCGACATCGGCAAGGTGTGGGTCGCGGACGACGGCG
CCGCGGTGGCGGTCTGGACCACGCCGGAGAGCGTCGAAGCGGGGGCGGTGTTCGCCGAGATCGGCCCGCG
CATGGCCGAGTTGAGCGGTTCCCGGCTGGCCGCGCAGCAACAGATGGAAGGCCTCCTGGCGCCGCACCGG
CCCAAGGAGCCCGCGTGGTTCCTGGCCACCGTCGGCGTCTCGCCCGACCACCAGGGCAAGGGTCTGGGCA
GCGCCGTCGTGCTCCCCGGAGTGGAGGCGGCCGAGCGCGCCGGGGTGCCCGCCTTCCTGGAGACCTCCGC
GCCCCGCAACCTCCCCTTCTACGAGCGGCTCGGCTTCACCGTCACCGCCGACGTCGAGGTGCCCGAAGGA
CCGCGCACCTGGTGCATGACCCGCAAGCCCGGTGCCTGACGCCCGCCCCACGACCCGCAGCGCCCGACCG
AAAGGAGCGCACGACCCCATGCATCTCGAGGGCCCGGTACCTTTAAGACCAATGACTTACAAGGCAGCTG
TAGATCTTAGCCACTTTTTAAAAGAAAAGGGGGGACTGGAAGGGCTAGCTCACTCCCAACGAAGACAAGA
TCTGCTTTTTGCTTGTACTGGGTCTCTCTGGTTAGACCAGATCTGAGCCTGGGAGCTCTCTGGCTAACTA
GGGAACCCACTGCTTAAGCCTCAATAAAGCTTGCCTTGAGTGCTTCAAGTAGTGTGTGCCCGTCTGTTGT
GTGACTCTGGTAACTAGAGATCCCTCAGACCCTTTTAGTCAGTGTGGAAAATCTCTAGCAGTAGTAGTTC
ATGTCATCTTATTATTCAGTATTTATAACTTGCAAAGAAATGAATATCAGAGAGTGAGAGGAACTTGTTT
ATTGCAGCTTATAATGGTTACAAATAAAGCAATAGCATCACAAATTTCACAAATAAAGCATTTTTTTCAC
TGCATTCTAGTTGTGGTTTGTCCAAACTCATCAATGTATCTTATCATGTCTGGCTCTAGCTATCCCGCCC
CTAACTCCGCCCATCCCGCCCCTAACTCCGCCCAGTTCCGCCCATTCTCCGCCCCATGGCTGACTAATTT
TTTTTATTTATGCAGAGGCCGAGGCCGCCTCGGCCTCTGAGCTATTCCAGAAGTAGTGAGGAGGCTTTTT
TGGAGGCCTAGGGACGTACCCAATTCGCCCTATAGTGAGTCGTATTACGCGCGCTCACTGGCCGTCGTTT
TACAACGTCGTGACTGGGAAAACCCTGGCGTTACCCAACTTAATCGCCTTGCAGCACATCCCCCTTTCGC
CAGCTGGCGTAATAGCGAAGAGGCCCGCACCGATCGCCCTTCCCAACAGTTGCGCAGCCTGAATGGCGAA
TGGG
[124 nt withheld, positions 1545-1668]
C
[91 nt withheld, positions 1670-1760]
A
[49 nt withheld, positions 1762-1810]
CCTTTGACGTTGGAGTCCACGTTCTTT
[37 nt withheld, positions 1838-1874]
ACCCTATCTCGGTCTATTCTTTTGATTTATAAGGGATTTTGCCGATTTCGGCCTATTGGTTAAAAAATGA
GCTGATTTAACAAAAATTTAACGCGAATTTTAACAAAATATTAACGCTTACAATTTAGGTGGCACTTTTC
GGGGAAATGTGCGCGGAACCCCTATTTGTTTATTTTTCTAAATACATTCAAATATGTATCCGCTCATGAG
ACAATAACCCTGATAAATGCTTCAATAATATTGAAAAAGGAAGAGTATGAGTATTCAACATTTCCGTGTC
GCCCTTATTCCCTTTTTTGCGGCATTTTGCCTTCCTGTTTTTGCTCACCCAGAAACGCTGGTGAAAGTAA
AAGATGCTGAAGATCAGTTGGGTGCACGAGTGGGTTACATCGAACTGGATCTCAACAGCGGTAAGATCCT
TGAGAGTTTTCGCCCCGAAGAACGTTTTCCAATGATGAGCACTTTTAAAGTTCTGCTATGTGGCGCGGTA
TTATCCCGTATTGACGCCGGGCAAGAGCAACTCGGTCGCCGCATACACTATTCTCAGAATGACTTGGTTG
AGTACTCACCAGTCACAGAAAAGCATCTTACGGATGGCATGACAGTAAGAGAATTATGCAGTGCTGCCAT
AACCATGAGTGATAACACTGCGGCCAACTTACTTCTGACAACGATCGGAGGACCGAAGGAGCTAACCGCT
TTTTTGCACAACATGGGGGATCATGTAACTCGCCTTGATCGTTGGGAACCGGAGCTGAATGAAGCCATAC
CAAACGACGAGCGTGACACCACGATGCCTGTAGCAATGGCAACAACGTTGCGCAAACTATTAACTGGCGA
ACTACTTACTCTAGCTTCCCGGCAACAATTAATAGACTGGATGGAGGCGGATAAAGTTGCAGGACCACTT
CTGCGCTCGGCCCTTCCGGCTGGCTGGTTTATTGCTGATAAATCTGGAGCCGGTGAGCGTGGGTCTCGCG
GTATCATTGCAGCACTGGGGCCAGATGGTAAGCCCTCCCGTATCGTAGTTATCTACACGACGGGGAGTCA
GGCAACTATGGATGAACGAAATAGACAGATCGCTGAGATAGGTGCCTCACTGATTAAGCATTGGTAACTG
TCAGACCAAGTTTACTCATATATACTTTAGATTGATTTAAAACTTCATTTTTAATTTAAAAGGATCTAGG
TGAAGATCCTTTTTGATAATCTCATGACCAAAATCCCTTAACGTGAGTTTTCGTTCCACTGAGCGTCAGA
CCCCGTAGAAAAGATCAAAGGATCTTCTTGAGATCCTTTTTTTCTGCGCGTAATCTGCTGCTTGCAAACA
AAAAAACCACCGCTACCAGCGGTGGTTTGTTTGCCGGATCAAGAGCTACCAACTCTTTTTCCGAAGGTAA
CTGGCTTCAGCAGAGCGCAGATACCAAATACTGTTCTTCTAGTGTAGCCGTAGTTAGGCCACCACTTCAA
GAACTCTGTAGCACCGCCTACATACCTCGCTCTGCTAATCCTGTTACCAGTGGCTGCTGCCAGTGGCGAT
AAGTCGTGTCTTACCGGGTTGGACTCAAGACGATAGTTACCGGATAAGGCGCAGCGGTCGGGCTGAACGG
GGGGTTCGTGCACACAGCCCAGCTTGGAGCGAACGACCTACACCGAACTGAGATACCTACAGCGTGAGCT
ATGAGAAAGCGCCACGCTTCCCGAAGGGAGAAAGGCGGACAGGTATCCGGTAAGCGGCAGGGTCGGAACA
GGAGAGCGCACGAGGGAGCTTCCAGGGGGAAACGCCTGGTATCTTTATAGTCCTGTCGGGTTTCGCCACC
TCTGACTTGAGCGTCGATTTTTGTGATGCTCGTCAGGGGGGCGGAGCCTATGGAAAAACGCCAGCAACGC
GGCCTTTTTACGGTTCCTGGCCTTTTGCTGGCCTTTTGCTCACATGTTCTTTCCTGCGTTATCCCCTGAT
TCTGTGGATAACCGTATTACCGCCTTTGAGTGAGCTGATACCGCTCGCCGCAGCCGAACGACCGAGCGCA
GCGAGTCAGTGAGCGAGGAAGCGGAAGAGCGCCCAATACGCAAACCGCCTCTCCCCGCGCGTTGGCCGAT
TCATTAATGCAGCTGGCACGACAGGTTTCCCGACTGGAAAGCGGGCAGTGAGCGCAACGCAATTAATGTG
AGTTAGCTCACTCATTAGGCACCCCAGGCTTTACACTTTATGCTTCCGGCTCGTATGTTGTGTGGAATTG
TGAGCGGATAACAATTTCACACAGGAAACAGCTATGACCATGATTACGCCAAGCGCGCAATTAACCCTCA
CTAAAGGGAACAAAAGCTGGAGCTGCAAGCTTAATGTAGTCTTATGCAATACTCTTGTAGTCTTGCAACA
TGGTAACGATGAGTTAGCAACATGCCTTACAAGGAGAGAAAAAGCACCGTGCATGCCGATTGGTGGAAGT
AAGGTGGTACGATCGTGCCTTATTAGGAAGGCAACAGACGGGTCTGACATGGATTGGACGAACCACTGAA
TTGCCGCATTGCAGAGATATTGTATTTAAGTGCCTAGCTCGATACATAAACGGGTCTCTCTGGTTAGACC
AGATCTGAGCCTGGGAGCTCTCTGGCTAACTAGGGAACCCACTGCTTAAGCCTCAATAAAGCTTGCCTTG
AGTGCTTCAAGTAGTGTGTGCCCGTCTGTTGTGTGACTCTGGTAACTAGAGATCCCTCAGACCCTTTTAG
TCAGTGTGGAAAATCTCTAGCAGTGGCGCCCGAACAGGGACTTGAAAGCGAAAGGGAAACCAGAGGAGCT
CTCTCGACGCAGGACTCGGCTTGCTGAAGCGCGCACGGCAAGAGGCGAGGGGCGGCGACTGGTGAGTACG
CCAAAAATTTTGACTAGCGGAGGCTAGAAGGAGAGAGATGGGTGCGAGAGCGTCAGTATTAAGCGGGGGA
GAATTAGATCGCGATGGGAAAAAATTCGGTTAAGGCCAGGGGGAAAGAAAAAATATAAATTAAAACATAT
AGTATGGGCAAGCAGGGAGCTAGAACGATTCGCAGTTAATCCTGGCCTGTTAGAAACATCAGAAGGCTGT
AGACAAATACTGGGACAGCTACAACCATCCCTTCAGACAGGATCAGAAGAACTTAGATCATTATATAATA
CAGTAGCAACCCTCTATTGTGTGCATCAAAGGATAGAGATAAAAGACACCAAGGAAGCTTTAGACAAGAT
AGAGGAAGAGCAAAACAAAAGTAAGACCACCGCACAGCAAGCGGCCGCTGATCTTCAGACCTGGAGGAGG
AGATATGAGGGACAATTGGAGAAGTGAATTATATAAATATAAAGTAGTAAAAATTGAACCATTAGGAGTA
GCACCCACCAAGGCAAAGAGAAGAGTGGTGCAGAGAGAAAAAAGAGCAGTGGGAATAGGAGCTTTGTTCC
TTGGGTTCTTGGGAGCAGCAGGAAGCACTATGGGCGCAGCGTCAATGACGCTGACGGTACAGGCCAGACA
ATTATTGTCTGGTATAGTGCAGCAGCAGAACAATTTGCTGAGGGCTATTGAGGCGCAACAGCATCTGTTG
CAACTCACAGTCTGGGGCATCAAGCAGCTCCAGGCAAGAATCCTGGCTGTGGAAAGATACCTAAAGGATC
AACAGCTCCTGGGGATTTGGGGTTGCTCTGGAAAACTCATTTGCACCACTGCTGTGCCTTGGAATGCTAG
TTGGAGTAATAAATCTCTGGAACAGATTTGGAATCACACGACCTGGATGGAGTGGGACAGAGAAATTAAC
AATTACACAAGCTTAATACACTCCTTAATTGAAGAATCGCAAAACCAGCAAGAAAAGAATGAACAAGAAT
TATTGGAATTAGATAAATGGGCAAGTTTGTGGAATTGGTTTAACATAACAAATTGGCTGTGGTATATAAA
ATTATTCATAATGATAGTAGGAGGCTTGGTAGGTTTAAGAATAGTTTTTGCTGTACTTTCTATAGTGAAT
AGAGTTAGGCAGGGATATTCACCATTATCGTTTCAGACCCACCTCCCAACCCCGAGGGGACCCGACAGGC
CCGAAGGAATAGAAGAAGAAGGTGGAGAGAGAGACAGAGACAGATCCATTCGATTAGTGAACGGATCTCG
ACGGTATCGGTTAACTTTTAAAAGAAAAGGGGGGATTGGGGGGTACAGTGCAGGGGAAAGAATAGTAGAC
ATAATAGCAACAGACATACAAACTAAAGAATTACAAAAACAAATTACAAAATTCAAAATTTTATCGTCCA
GTGTGGTGGAATTCTGCAGATATCACAACTTTGTATAGAAAAGTTGGCCTCCGCGCCGGGTTTTGGCGCC
TCCCGCGGGCGCCCCCCTCCTCACGGCGAGCGCTGCCACGTCAGACGAAGGGCGCAGCGAGCGTCCTGAT
CCTTCCGCCCGGACGCTCAGGACAGCGGCCCGCTGCTCATAAGACTCGGCCTTAGAACCCCAGTATCAGC
AGAAGGACATTTTAGGACGGGACTTGGGTGACTCTAGGGCACTGGTTTTCTTTCCAGAGAGCGGAACAGG
CGAGGAAAAGTAGTCCCTTCTCGGCGATTCTGCGGAGGGATCTCCGTGGGGCGGTGAACGCCGATGATTA
TATAAGGACGCGCCGGGTGTGGCACAGCTAGTTCCGTCGCAGCCGGGATTTGGGTCGCGGTTCTTGTTTG
TGGATCGCTGTGATCGTCACTTGGTGAGTAGCGGGCTGCTGGGCTGGCCGGGGCTTTCGTGGCCGCCGGG
CCGCTCGGTGGGACGGAAGCGTGTGGAGAGACCGCCAAGGGCTGTAGTCTGGGTCCGCGAGCAAGGTTGC
CCTGAACTGGGGGTTGGGGGGAGCGCAGCAAAATGGCGGCTGTTCCCGAGTCTTGAATGGAAGACGCTTG
TGAGGCGGGCTGTGAGGTCGTTGAAACAAGGTGGGGGGCATGGTGGGCGGCAAGAACCCAAGGTCTTGAG
GCCTTCGCTAATGCGGGAAAGCTCTTATTCGGGTGAGATGGGCTGGGGCACCATCTGGGGACCCTGACGT
GAAGTTTGTCACTGACTGGAGAACTCGGTTTGTCGTCTGTTGCGGGGGCGGCAGTTATGGCGGTGCCGTT
GGGCAGTGCACCCGTACCTTTGGGAGCGCGCGCCCTCGTCGTGTCGTGACGTCACCCGTTCTGTTGGCTT
ATAATGCAGGGTGGGGCCACCTGCCGGTAGGTGTGCGGTAGGCTTTTCTCCGTCGCAGGACGCAGGGTTC
GGGCCTAGGGTAGGCTCTCCTGAATCGACAGGCGCCGGACCTCTGGTGAGGGGAGGGATAAGTGAGGCGT
CAGTTTCTTTGGTCGGTTTTATGTACCTATCTTCTTAAGTAGCTGAAGCTCCGGTTTTGAACTATGCGCT
CGGGGTTGGCGAGTGTGTTTTGTGAAGTTTTTTAGGCACCTTTTGAAATGTAATCATTTGGGTCAATATG
TAATTTTCAGTGTTAGACTAGTAAATTGTCCGCTAAATTCTGGCCGTTTTTGGCTTTTTTGTTAGACGGC
CAACTTTTGTATACAAAGTGGGCCACCATGGGAATCCCGCTGCTGAACGCTAAACAGATTCTGGGACAGC
TGGACGGCGGGAGCGTGGCAGTCCTGCCTGTGGTCGACTCCACCAATCAGTACCTGCTGGATCGAATCGG
CGAGCTGAAGAGTGGGGATGCTTGCATTGCAGAATATCAGCAGGCAGGGAGAGGAAGCAGAGGGAGGAAA
TGGTTCTCTCCTTTTGGAGCTAACCTGTACCTGAGTATGTTTTGGCGCCTGAAGCGGGGACCAGCAGCAA
TCGGCCTGGGCCCGGTCATCGGAATTGTCATGGCAGAAGCGCTGCGAAAGCTGGGAGCAGACAAGGTGCG
AGTCAAATGGCCCAATGACCTGTATCTGCAGGATAGAAAGCTGGCAGGCATCCTGGTGGAGCTGGCCGGA
ATAACAGGCGATGCTGCACAGATCGTCATTGGCGCCGGGATTAACGTGGCTATGAGGCGCGTGGAGGAAA
GCGTGGTCAATCAGGGCTGGATCACACTGCAGGAAGCAGGGATTAACCTGGACAGGAATACTCTGGCCGC
TATGCTGATCCGAGAGCTGCGGGCAGCCCTGGAACTGTTCGAGCAGGAAGGCCTGGCTCCATATCTGTCA
CGGTGGGAGAAGCTGGATAACTTCATCAATAGACCCGTGAAGCTGATCATTGGGGACAAAGAGATTTTCG
GGATTAGCCGGGGGATTGATAAACAGGGAGCCCTGCTGCTGGAACAGGACGGAGTTATCAAACCCTGGAT
GGGCGGAGAAATCAGTCTGCGGTCTGCCGAAAAGGCTAGCGGCAAGCCCATCCCCAACCCCCTGCTGGGC
CTGGACAGCACCACAAGTTTGTACAAAAAAGCAGGCTCCACCATGAGCCTGGTGGCCTGTGAGTGCCTGC
CCAGCCCCGGCCTGGAGCCTGAGCCTTGCTCACGAGCACGGTCCCAAGCTCACGTGTACCTGGAGCAGAT
TCGCAACAGGGTGGCTCTGGGAGTGCCTGACATGACAAAACGTGACTATCTGGTGGATGCGGCCACGCAG
ATCCGGCTGGCCCTGGAGCGCGATGTTAGTGAGGACTATGAGGCGGCCTTCAACCACTATCAGAATGGCG
TGGACGTGCTGCTCCGTGGCATACACGTTGACCCCAACAAGGAGCGACGTGAGGCTGTGAAGCTGAAAAT
TACCAAATACCTGCGGCGGGCAGAGGAGATCTTCAACTGCCACCTGCAGCGGCCGCTGAGCAGTGGAGCC
AGCCCCAGCGCGGTGCAGCTGGTCCAGGACCCGGCAACCGGAGGGACCTTTGTGGTGAAGAGCCTACCCA
GGTGCCACATGGTGAGCAGGGAGCGGCTGACCATCATCCCACACGGAGTCCCCTACATGACGAAGCTGCT
CAGGTACTTTGTGAGCGAGGACTCCATCTTCCTGCACCTGGAGCATGTGCAAGGAGGCACTCTCTGGTCC
CACCTGCTCTCCCAGGCGCACTCCCGACATTCTGGGCTCAGCTCTGGCTCTACCCAGGAGAGGATGAAGG
CTCAGCTCAACCCCCACCTCAACCTCCTGACCCCAGCGAGGCTTCCCTCAGGCCATGCCCCTGGCCAGGA
CAGAATCGCCCTGGAGCCTCCTAGGACTTCTCCGAACCTTCTCCTAGCTGGGGAGGCCCCATCCACCAGA
CCCCAGAGGGAGGCTGAAGGTGAACCCACAGCCAGGACCAGCACCTCTGGCTCCTCGGACCTTCCAAAGG
CCCCAGGTGGCCACCTGCACCTTCAAGCTAGGAGGGCTGGCCAGAACTCAGACGCTGGGCCCCCTCGGGG
GCTCACTTGGGTTCCTGAGGGGGCCGGCCCGGTGCTAGGGGGCTGTGGCCGAGGCATGGATCAGAGCTGC
CTGTCAGCAGATGGGGCCGGCCGGGGCTGTGGCAGGGCCACCTGGAGTGTGAGAGAGGAGCAGGTGAAGC
AGTGGGCGGCAGAGATGCTGGTAGCGCTGGAGGCGCTGCACGAGCAGGGGGTGCTGTGCCGGGACCTCCA
CCCCGGGAACCTGCTCCTGGACCAGGCAGGTCACATCCGGCTCACATATTTTGGCCAGTGGTCAGAGGTG
GAGCCCCAGTGCTGCGGGGAGGCCGTGGACAATCTCTACAGCGCCCCAGAGGTGGGTGGGATTTCCGAGC
TGACGGAAGCCTGTGACTGGTGGAGCTTTGGGTCTCTACTGTATGAACTGCTGACGGGAATGGCACTGTC
CCAGAGCCACCCTTCAGGAATCCAGGCCCACACCCAGCTCCAGCTGCCCGAGTGGCTCAGTCGCCCAGCG
GCCTCTCTGCTGACTGAGCTGCTGCAGTTCGAGCCTACCCGGCGCCTGGGCATGGGAGAAGGTGGTGTCA
GCAAACTCAAGTCCCATCCCTTTTTCAGTACCATCCAATGGAGCAAGCTGGTGGGGACATCTCTGGAGAC
TCATCTCAGGACACTGATCCACTGGCTCAGTGGACCCAAACCAGACTGTCCTGGCTAGGACCCAGCTTTC
TTGTACAAAGTGGTGATATCCAGCACAGTGGCGGCCGCTCGACAATCAACCTCTGGATTACAAAATTTGT
GAAAGATTGACTGGTATTCTTAACTATGTTGCTCCTTTTACGCTATGTGGATACGCTGCTTTAATGCCTT
TGTATCATGCTATTGCTTCCCGTATGGCTTTCATTTTCTCCTCCTTGTATAAATCCTGGTTGCTGTCTCT
TTATGAGGAGTTGTGGCCCGTTGTCAGGCAACGTGGCGTGGTGTGCACTGTGTTTGCTGACGCAACCCCC
ACTGGTTGGGGCATTGCCACCACCTGTCAGCTCCTTTCCGGGACTTTCGCTTTCCCCCTCCCTATTGCCA
CGGCGGAACTCATCGCCGCCTGCCTTGCCCGCTGCTGGACAGGGGCTCGGCTGTTGGGCACTGACAATTC
CGTGGTGTTGTCGGGGAAGCTGACGTCCTTTCCATGGCTGCTCGCCTGTGTTGCCACCTGGATTCTGCGC
GGGACGTCCTTCTGCTACGTCCCTTCGGCCCTCAATCCAGCGGACCTTCCTTCCCGCGGCCTGCTGCCGG
CTCTGCGGCCTCTTCCGCGTCTTCGCCTTCGCCCTCAGACGAGTCGGATCTCCCTTTGGGCCGCCTCCCC
GCCTGGAATTCTACCGGGTAGGGGAGGCGCTTTTCCCAAGGCAGTCTGGAGCATGCGCTTTAGCAGCCCC
GCTGGGCACTTGGCGCTACACAAGTGGCCTCTGGCCTCGCACACATTCCACATCCACCGGTAGGCGCCAA
CCGGCTCCGTTCTTTGGTGGCCCCTTCGCGCCACCTTCTACTCCTCCCCTAGTCAGGAAGTTCCCCCCCG
CCCCGCAGCTCGCGTCGTGCAGGACGTGACAAATGGAAGTAGCACGTCTCACTAGTCTCGTGCAGATGGA
CAGCACCGCTGAGCAATGGAAGCGGGTAGGCCTTTGGGGCAGCGGCCAATAGCAGCTTTGCTCCTTCGCT
TTCTGGGCTCAGAGGCTGGGAAGGGGTGGGTCCGGGGGCGGGCTCAGGGGCGGGCTCAGGGGCGGGGCGG
GCGCCCGAAGGTCCTCCGGAGGCCCGGCATTCTGCACGCTTCAAAAGCGCACGTCTGCCGCGCTGTTCTC
CTCTTCCTCATCTCCGGGCCTTTCGACCTGCAGCCCAAGCTTACCA
